>Addgene plasmid #78282 | pLux02 | depositor full sequence | sequence record 146158 | pLux02 sequence 4823 bps
TCCCTATCAGTGATAGAGATTGACATCCCTATCAGTGATAGAGATACTGAGCACTACTAGAGAAAGAGGA
GAAATACTAGATGAAAAACATAAATGCCGACGACACATACAGAATAATTAATAAAATTAAAGCTTGTAGA
AGCAATAATGATATTAATCAATGCTTATCTGATATGACTAAAATGGTACATTGTGAATATTATTTACTCG
CGATCATTTATCCTCATTCTATGGTTAAATCTGATATTTCAATCCTAGATAATTACCCTAAAAAATGGAG
GCAATATTATGATGACGCTAATTTAATAAAATATGATCCTATAGTAGATTATTCTAACTCCAATCATTCA
CCAATTAATTGGAATATATTTGAAAACAATGCTGTAAATAAAAAATCTCCAAATGTAATTAAAGAAGCGA
AAACATCAGGTCTTATCACTGGGTTTAGTTTCCCTATTCATACGGCTAACAATGGCTTCGGAATGCTTAG
TTTTGCACATTCAGAAAAAGACAACTATATAGATAGTTTATTTTTACATGCGTGTATGAACATACCATTA
ATTGTTCCTTCTCTAGTTGATAATTATCGAAAAATAAATATAGCAAATAATAAATCAAACAACGATTTAA
CCAAAAGAGAAAAAGAATGTTTAGCGTGGGCATGCGAAGGAAAAAGCTCTTGGGATATTTCAAAAATATT
AGGTTGCAGTGAGCGTACTGTCACTTTCCATTTAACCAATGCGCAAATGAAACTCAATACAACAAACCGC
TGCCAAAGTATTTCTAAAGCAATTTTAACAGGAGCAATTGATTGCCCATACTTTAAAAATTAATAACACT
GATAGTGCTAGTGTAGATCACTACTAGAGCCAGGCATCAAATAAAACGAAAGGCTCAGTCGAAAGACTGG
GCCTTTCGTTTTATCTGTTGTTTGTCGGTGAACGCTCTCTACTAGAGTCACACTGGCTCACCTTCGGGTG
GGCCTTTCTGCGTTTATATACTAGAGACCTGTAGGATCGTACAGGTTTACGCAAGAAAATGGTTTGTTAT
AGTCGAATAAATACTAGTGAAAGAGGAGAAATACTAGATGGCTTCCTCCGAAGACGTTATCAAAGAGTTC
ATGCGTTTCAAAGTTCGTATGGAAGGTTCCGTTAACGGTCACGAGTTCGAAATCGAAGGTGAAGGTGAAG
GTCGTCCGTACGAAGGTACCCAGACCGCTAAACTGAAAGTTACCAAAGGTGGTCCGCTGCCGTTCGCTTG
GGACATCCTGTCCCCGCAGTTCCAGTACGGTTCCAAAGCTTACGTTAAACACCCGGCTGACATCCCGGAC
TACCTGAAACTGTCCTTCCCGGAAGGTTTCAAATGGGAACGTGTTATGAACTTCGAAGACGGTGGTGTTG
TTACCGTTACCCAGGACTCCTCCCTGCAAGACGGTGAGTTCATCTACAAAGTTAAACTGCGTGGTACCAA
CTTCCCGTCCGACGGTCCGGTTATGCAGAAAAAAACCATGGGTTGGGAAGCTTCCACCGAACGTATGTAC
CCGGAAGACGGTGCTCTGAAAGGTGAAATCAAAATGCGTCTGAAACTGAAAGACGGTGGTCACTACGACG
CTGAAGTTAAAACCACCTACATGGCTAAAAAACCGGTTCAGCTGCCGGGTGCTTACAAAACCGACATCAA
ACTGGACATCACCTCCCACAACGAAGACTACACCATCGTTGAACAGTACGAACGTGCTGAAGGTCGTCAC
TCCACCGGTGCTTAATAACGCTGATAGTGCTAGTGTAGATCGCTACTAGAGCCAGGCATCAAATAAAACG
AAAGGCTCAGTCGAAAGACTGGGCCTTTCGTTTTATCTGTTGTTTGTCGGTGAACGCTCTCTACTAGAGT
CACACTGGCTCACCTTCGGGTGGGCCTTTCTGCGTTTATATACTAGAAGCGGCCGCTGCAGCTTGGACTC
CTGTTGATAGATCCAGTAATGACCTCAGAACTCCATCTGGATTTGTTCAGAACGCTCGGTTGCCGCCGGG
CGTTTTTTATTGGTGAGAATCCAGGGGTCCCCAATAATTACGATTTAAATTGGCGAAAATGAGACGTTGA
TCGGCACGTAAGAGGTTCCAACTTTCACCATAATGAAATAAGATCACTACCGGGCGTATTTTTTGAGTTA
TCGAGATTTTCAGGAGCTAAGGAAGCTAAAATGGAGAAAAAAATCACTGGATATACCACCGTTGATATAT
CCCAATGGCATCGTAAAGAACATTTTGAGGCATTTCAGTCAGTTGCTCAATGTACCTATAACCAGACCGT
TCAGCTGGATATTACGGCCTTTTTAAAGACCGTAAAGAAAAATAAGCACAAGTTTTATCCGGCCTTTATT
CACATTCTTGCCCGCCTGATGAATGCTCATCCGGAATTTCGTATGGCAATGAAAGACGGTGAGCTGGTGA
TATGGGATAGTGTTCACCCTTGTTACACCGTTTTCCATGAGCAAACTGAAACGTTTTCATCGCTCTGGAG
TGAATACCACGACGATTTCCGGCAGTTTCTACACATATATTCGCAAGATGTGGCGTGTTACGGTGAAAAC
CTGGCCTATTTCCCTAAAGGGTTTATTGAGAATATGTTTTTCGTCTCAGCCAATCCCTGGGTGAGTTTCA
CCAGTTTTGATTTAAACGTGGCCAATATGGACAACTTCTTCGCCCCCGTTTTCACCATGGGCAAATATTA
TACGCAAGGCGACAAGGTGCTGATGCCGCTGGCGATTCAGGTTCATCATGCCGTTTGTGATGGCTTCCAT
GTCGGCAGAATGCTTAATGAATTACAACAGTACTGCGATGAGTGGCAGGGCGGGGCGTAATTTGACTTTT
GTCCTTTTCCGCTGCATAACCCTGCTTCGGGGTCATTATAGCGATTTTTTCGGTATATCCATCCTTTTTC
GCACGATATACAGGATTTTGCCAAAGGGTTCGTGTAGACTTTCCTTGGTGTATCCAACGGCGTCAGCCGG
GCAGGATAGGTGAAGTAGGCCCACCCGCGAGCGGGTGTTCCTTCTTCACTGTCCCTTATTCGCACCTGGC
GGTGCTCAACGGGAATCCTGCTCTGCGAGGCTGGCCGTAGGCCGGCCCTACCGGCGCGGCAGCGTTACCC
GTGTCGGCGGCTCCAACGGCTCGCCATCGTCCAGAAAACACGGCTCATCGGGCATCGGCAGGCGCTGCTG
CCCGCGCCGTTCCCATTCCTCCGTTTCGGTCAAGGCTGGCAGGTCTGGTTCCATGCCCGGAATGCCGGGC
TGGCTGGGCGGCTCCTCGCCGGGGCCGGTCGGTAGTTGCTGCTCGCCCGGATACAGGGTCGGGATGCGGC
GCAGGTCGCCATGCCCCAACAGCGATTCGTCCTGGTCGTCGTGATCAACCACCACGGCGGCACTGAACAC
CGACAGGCGCAACTGGTCGCGGGGCTGGCCCCACGCCACGCGGTCATTGACCACGTAGGCCGACACGGTG
CCGGGGCCGTTGAGCTTCACGACGGAGATCCAGCGCTCGGCCACCAAGTCCTTGACTGCGTATTGGACCG
TCCGCAAAGAACGTCCGATGAGCTTGGAAAGTGTCTTCTGGCTGACCACCACGGCGTTCTGGTGGCCCAT
CTGCGCCACGAGGTGATGCAGCAGCATTGCCGCCGTGGGTTTCCTCGCAATAAGCCCGGCCCACGCCTCA
TGCGCTTTGCGTTCCGTTTGCACCCAGTGACCGGGCTTGTTCTTGGCTTGAATGCCGATTTCTCTGGACT
GCGTGGCCATGCTTATCTCCATGCGGTAGGGGTGCCGCACGGTTGCGGCACCATGCGCAATCAGCTGCAA
CTTTTCGGCAGCGCGACAACAATTATGCGTTGCGTAAAAGTGGCAGTCAATTACAGATTTTCTTTAACCT
ACGCAATGAGCTATTGCGGGGGGTGCCGCAATGAGCTGTTGCGTACCCCCCTTTTTTAAGTTGTTGATTT
TTAAGTCTTTCGCATTTCGCCCTATATCTAGTTCTTTGGTGCCCAAAGAAGGGCACCCCTGCGGGGTTCC
CCCACGCCTTCGGCGCGGCTCCCCCTCCGGCAAAAAGTGGCCCCTCCGGGGCTTGTTGATCGACTGCGCG
GCCTTCGGCCTTGCCCAAGGTGGCGCTGCCCCCTTGGAACCCCCGCACTCGCCGCCGTGAGGCTCGGGGG
GCAGGCGGGCGGGCTTCGCCCTTCGACTGCCCCCACTCGCATAGGCTTGGGTCGTTCCAGGCGCGTCAAG
GCCAAGCCGCTGCGCGGTCGCTGCGCGAGCCTTGACCCGCCTTCCACTTGGTGTCCAACCGGCAAGCGAA
GCGCGCAGGCCGCAGGCCGGAGGCTTTTCCCCAGAGAAAATTAAAAAAATTGATGGGGCAAGGCCGCAGG
CCGCGCAGTTGGAGCCGGTGGGTATGTGGTCGAAGGCTGGGTAGCCGGTGGGCAATCCCTGTGGTCAAGC
TCGTGGGCAGGCGCAGCCTGTCCATCAGCTTGTCCAGCAGGGTTGTCCACGGGCCGAGCGAAGCGAGCCA
GCCGGTGGCCGCTCGCGGCCATCGTCCACATATCCACGGGCTGGCAAGGGAGCGCAGCGACCGCGCAGGG
CGAAGCCCGGAGAGCAAGCCCGTAGGGGGGGCGCGCCCAGCTGTCTAGGGCGGCGGATTTGTCCTACTCA
GGAGAGCGTTCACCGACAAACAACAGATAAAACGAAAGGCCCAGTCTTTCGACTGAGCCTTTCGTTTTAT
TTGATGCCTTTAATTAAAGCGGATAACAATTTCACACAGGAGAATTCGCGGCCGCTTCTAGAG
Features (pLannotate 1.2.2; 17 found; start..end, strand, type, name):
      1..19      +  protein_bind   tet operator: tetO; bacterial operator O2 for the tetR and tetA genes tetracycline repressor TetR
     25..44      +  promoter       H1-2O2 promoter (fragment): doxycycline-inducible variant of the human H1 RNA promoter (Henriksen et al., 2007)
     81..830     +  CDS            luxR: LUXR_ALIFS - Experimental evidence at protein level: Swiss-Prot protein existence level 1. Transcriptional activator of the bioluminescence operon. Binds to the OHHL autoinducer. From Aliivibrio fischeri (Vibrio fischeri).
    878..949     +  terminator     rrnB T1 terminator: transcription terminator T1 from the E. coli rrnB gene
    965..992     +  terminator     T7Te terminator: phage T7 early transcription terminator
   1088..1762    +  CDS            mRFP1: mRFP1 is a basic (constitutively fluorescent) red fluorescent protein published in 2002, derived from Discosoma sp.. It is reported to be a somewhat slowly-maturing monomer with low acid sensitivity.
   1810..1881    +  terminator     rrnB T1 terminator: transcription terminator T1 from the E. coli rrnB gene
   1897..1924    +  terminator     T7Te terminator: phage T7 early transcription terminator
   1931..1951    +  misc_feature   BioBrick suffix: universal suffix for all parts
   1956..2050    +  terminator     lambda t0 terminator: transcription terminator from phage lambda
   2098..2200    +  promoter       cat promoter: promoter of the E. coli cat gene encoding chloramphenicol acetyltransferase
   2201..2857    +  CDS            cat: CAT_ECOLX - Experimental evidence at protein level: Swiss-Prot protein existence level 1. This enzyme is an effector of chloramphenicol resistance in bacteria. From Escherichia coli. This protein is used as a marker in many commonly used cloning vectors, such as pACYC184.
   3009..3117    +  oriT           oriT: incP origin of transfer
   3128..3790    -  CDS            pBBR1 Rep: replication protein for the broad-host-range plasmid pBBR1 from Bordetella bronchiseptica
   3791..4562    -  rep_origin     pBBR1 oriV: replication origin of the broad-host-range plasmid pBBR1 from Bordetella bronchiseptica; requires the pBBR1 Rep protein for replication
   4677..4763    -  terminator     rrnB T1 terminator: Escherichia coli rrnB; transcription terminator T1 from the E. coli rrnB gene
   4802..4823    +  misc_feature   BioBrick prefix: BioBrick prefix for parts that do not start with "ATG"
