[The description below was written by a language model from this plasmid's Addgene catalogue record and pLannotate feature annotations shown in this document.]
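Description:
pLux02 is a broad-host-range bacterial reporter plasmid built on pSEVA331Bb, a SEVA-format backbone adapted with BioBrick prefix and suffix sites. The backbone replicates through the pBBR1 oriV together with its cognate Rep protein, a system that functions in many Gram-negative bacteria. It also carries an incP oriT, so the plasmid can be mobilised by conjugation when transfer functions are supplied from a helper. Selection is by chloramphenicol, through the cat gene driven by its own promoter. Lambda t0 and rrnB T1 terminators flank the cargo region and insulate it from backbone transcription.

The cargo between the BioBrick sites is a two-part quorum-sensing switch of about 1.9 kb. The first unit encodes LuxR from Aliivibrio fischeri, the transcriptional activator that binds the acyl-homoserine lactone (AHL) autoinducer, and is closed by a double rrnB T1/T7Te terminator. A tet operator and a short tetO-containing promoter match lie just upstream of luxR. This suggests a TetR-repressible promoter that would act constitutively where TetR is absent, though the record does not name the promoter. The second unit encodes the monomeric red fluorescent protein mRFP1, again followed by the double terminator. The roughly 95 bp gap between the luxR terminators and mRFP1 is unannotated and presumably holds the LuxR/AHL-responsive promoter and a ribosome binding site, but the feature table does not identify them. Adding AHL should therefore activate LuxR and switch on red fluorescence. The associated publication describes a genetic toolkit for a cellulose-producing bacterial strain, where pLux02 would characterise AHL-inducible expression.
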