Addgene plasmid #78282: pLux02
Purpose: mRFP1 expressed behind an AHL-inducible construct
Depositing lab: Tom Ellis. Depositing organization: Imperial College London. Publication: Engineering control of bacterial cellulose production using a genetic toolkit and a new cellulose-producing strain. Florea M, Hagemann H, Santosa G, Abbott J, Micklem CN, Spencer-Milnes X, de Arroyo Garcia L, Paschou D, Lazenbatt C, Kong D, Chughtai H, Jensen K, Freemont PS, Kitney R, Reeve B, Ellis T. Proc Natl Acad Sci U S A. 2016 Jun 14;113(24):E3431-40. doi: 10.1073/pnas.1522985113. Epub 2016 May 31. PubMed 27247386.
Backbone
  Vector backbone: pSEVA331Bb
  Backbone size w/o insert (bp): 2893
Growth in bacteria
  Bacterial resistance: Chloramphenicol, 25 μg/mL
  Growth temperature: 37°C
  Growth strain: DH5alpha
  Copy number: Unknown
Gene/Insert
  Gene/Insert name: AHL inducible mRFP1
Terms and licenses: Academic/Nonprofit Terms; Industry Terms: Not Available to Industry
How to cite: pLux02 was a gift from Tom Ellis (Addgene plasmid # 78282 ; http://n2t.net/addgene:78282 ; RRID:Addgene_78282)
