>Addgene plasmid #78282 | pLux02 | addgene partial sequence | sequence record 150767 | M13pUC-Rev 5'-AGCGGATAACAATTTCACACAGG-3'
ATAGAGATTGACATCCCTATCAGTGATAGAGATACTGAGCACTACTAGAGAAAGAGGAGAAATACTAGAT
GAAAAACATAAATGCCGACGACACATACAGAATAATTAATAAAATTAAAGCTTGTAGAAGCAATAATGAT
ATTAATCAATGCTTATCTGATATGACTAAAATGGTACATTGTGAATATTATTTACTCGCGATCATTTATC
CTCATTCTATGGTTAAATCTGATATTTCAATCCTAGATAATTACCCTAAAAAATGGAGGCAATATTATGA
TGACGCTAATTTAATAAAATATGATCCTATAGTAGATTATTCTAACTCCAATCATTCACCAATTAATTGG
AATATATTTGAAAACAATGCTGTAAATAAAAAATCTCCAAATGTAATTAAAGAAGCGAAAACATCAGGTC
TTATCACTGGGTTTAGTTTCCCTATTCATACGGCTAACAATGGCTTCGGAATGCTTAGTTTTGCACATTC
AGAAAAAGACAACTATATAGATAGTTTATTTTTACATGCGTGTATGAACATACCATTAATTGTTCCTTCT
CTAGTTGATAATTATCGAAAAATAAATATAGCAAATAATAAATCAAACAACGATTTAACCAAAAGAGAAA
AAGAATGTTTAGCGTGGGCATGCGAAGGAAAAAGCTCTTGGGATATTTCAAAAATATTAGGTTGCAGTGA
GCGTACTGTCACTTTCCATTTAACCAATGCGCAAATGAAACTCAATACAACAAACCGCTGCCAAAGTATT
TCTAA
