>Addgene plasmid #78282 | pLux02 | addgene partial sequence | sequence record 151269 | LuxR-R 5'-cgtcatcataatattgcctcca-3'
ACCATAGAATGAGGATAAATGATCGCGAGTAAATAATATTCACAATGTACCATTTTAGTCATATCAGATA
AGCATTGATTAATATCATTATTGCTTCTACAAGCTTTAATTTTATTAATTATTCTGTATGTGTCGTCGGC
ATTTATGTTTTTCATCTAGTATTTCTCCTCTTTCTCTAGTAGTGCTCAGTATCTCTATCACTGATAGGGA
TGTCAATCTCTATCACTGATAGGGACTCTAGAAGCGGCCGCGAATTCTCCTGTGTGAAATTGTTATCCGC
TTTAATTAAAGGCATCAAATAAAACGAAAGGCTCAGTCGAAAGACTGGGCCTTTCGTTTTATCTGTTGTT
TGTCGGTGAACGCTCTCCTGAGTAGGACAAATCCGCCGCCCTAGACAGCTGGGCGCGCCCCCCCTACGGG
CTTGCTCTCCGGGCTTCGCCCTGCGCGGTCGCTGCGCTCCCTTGCCAGCCCGTGGATATGTGGACGATGG
CCGCGAGCGGCCACCGGCTGGCTCGC
